>Addgene plasmid #61312 | pQF2WB | depositor full sequence | sequence record 99642 | pQF2WB sequence 12133 bps
CATGATGAAATAACATAAGGTGGTCCCGTCGATAGCCGAAGCTTACCGAAGTATACACTTAAATTCAGTG
CACGTTTGCTTGTTGAGAGGAAAGGTTGTGTGCGGACGAATTTTTTTTTGAAAACATTAACCCTTACGTG
CGGCCGCCAACATGCCACCCAAGCGCAAAACGCTTAACGCTGCGGCTGAGGCTAACGCTCATGCCGACGG
ACACGCCGACGGAAACGCCGACGGACACGTGGCCAATACGGCCGCGTCCTCGAATAATGCGAGGTTCGCT
GATCTCACTAACATCGATACTCCGGGTCTGGGACCCACAACTACGACCCTGCTCGTGGAACCAGCACGCT
CAAAGCGTCAACGAGTGTCCCGCGCATGCGACCAGTGCCGTGCAGCCCGAGAGAAATGCGACGGAATACA
GCCTGCGTGTTTCCCGTGCGTTTCCCAGGGAAGGTCCTGCACTTATCAGGCTTCGCCGAAAAAGAGGGGA
GTTCAAACCGGTTATATTCGTACGCTGGAGCTCGCCCTCGCCTGGATGTTTGAAAATGTCGCGCGTTCCG
AAGATGCCTTGCATAACCTCCTCGTCCGTGACGCCGGACAAGGATCAGCTCTGCTCGTTGGTAAAGATTC
GCCGGCTGCCGAGCGACTCCATGCCCGTTGGGCTACTAGCCGTGTCAATAAGAGCATTACCCGCCTCCTC
CGTCAGTTGGAGCTCCCTCCTACCGCCACGGCTACGGCCTCGATAATGCCGCACGTGATGGAGCAGCCTC
TCAGTACCAGCATTAACCCCGTCAACGACCGCTTCAACGGTATTCCCAACCCCACTCCGTATAACTCCGA
TGCAGCTCTCGATGCTATCACTCAGACCAACGATTATGGAAGCGTAAATACACATGGTATCCTCTCTACT
TACCCGCCACCGGCTACGCACCTTAATGAAGCTTCCGTCGCTCTCGCTCCCGGTGGCGCCCCCCCCCGAC
CGCCTCCTCCGTATGTTGACAGCACGACCAATCACCCGCCGTACCACTCGAATCTGGTTCCAATGGCGAA
CTTTGGTTACTCGACCGTTGATTACGATGCCATGGTTGACGATTTGGCTAGCATTGAATACACGGACGCT
GTGGATGTCGACCCACAGTTTATGACCAATCTGGGATTCGTTCCTGGATGTAACTTCTCCGACATTAATA
CATACGAACAGTGATGACGTCTATCGATACCGTCGACTAAAGCCAAATAGAAAATTATTCAGTTCCTGGC
TTAAGTTTTTAAAAGTGATATTATTTATTTGGTTGTAACCAACCAAAAGAATGTAAATAACTAATACATA
ATTATGTTAGTTTTAAGTTAGCAACAAATTGATTTTAGCTATATTAGCTACTTGGTTAATAAATAGAATA
TATTTATTTAAAGATAATTGCGTTTTTATTGTCAGGGAGTGAGTTTGCTTAAAAACTCGTTTAGATCCGC
GGCCGCAGCTTGATATCGAATTCCTGCAGCCCGGGGGATCCACTAGTTCTAGAGCGGCCCCCCGTTATTC
TCTATTCGTTTTGTGACTCTCCCTCTCTGTACTATTGCTCTCTCACTCTGTCGCACAGTAAACGGCACAC
TATTCTCGTTGCTTCGAGAGAGCGCGCCTCGAATGTTCGCGAAAAGAGCGCCGGAGTATAAATAGAGGCG
CTTCGTCGACGGAGCGTCAATTCAATTCAAACAAGCAAAGTGAACACATCGCGAAGCGTAAGCTGAGCAA
ACAAACAAGCGCAGCTGAACAAGCTAAACAATCTGCAATAAAGTGCAAGTTAAAGTGAATCAATTAAAAG
TAACCAACAACCAAGTAATTAAACTAAAAACTGCAACTACTGAAATCAACCAAGAAGTCATTATTGAAGA
CAAGAAGAGAACTCTGAATAGGTCGATAGCGTCAATGTCCGCCTTCAGTTGCACTTTGTCAGCGGTTTCG
TGACGAAGCTCCAAGCGGTTTACGCCATCAATTAAACACAAAGTGCTGTGCCAAAACTCCTCTCGCTTCT
TATTTTTGTTTGTTTTTTGAGTGATTGGGGTGGTGATTGGTTTTGGGTGGGTAAGCAGGGGAAAGTGTGA
AAAATCCCGGCAATGGGCCAAGAGGATCAGGAGCTATTAATTCGCGGAGGCAGCAAACACCCATCTGCCG
AGCATCTGAACAATGTGAGTAGTACATGTGCATACATCTTAAGTTCACTTGATCTATAGGAACTGCGATT
GCAACATCAAATTGTCTGCGGCGTGAGAACTGCGACCCACAAAAATCCCAAACCGCAATCGCACAAACAA
ATAGTGACACGAAACAGATTATTCTGGTAGCTGTGCTCGCTATATAAGACAATTTTTAAGATCATATCAT
GATCAAGACATCTAAAGGCATTCATTTTCGACTACATTCTTTTTTACAAAAAATATAACAACCAGATATT
TTAAGCTTCGACTCTAGCTAGATGCACAAAAAATAAATAAAAGTATAAACCTACTTCGTAGGATACTTCG
TTTTGTTCGGGGTTAGATGAGCATAACGCTTGTAGTTGATATTTGAGATCCCCTATCATTGCAGGGTGAC
AGCGGACGCTTCGCAGAGCTGCATTAACCAGGGCTTCGGGCAGGCCAAAAACTACGGCACGCTCCTGCCA
CCCAGTCCGCCGGAGGACTCCGGTTCAGGGAGCGGCCAACTAGCCGAGAACCTCACCTATGCCTGGCACA
ATATGGACATCTTTGGGGCGGTCAATCAGCCGGGCTCCGGATGGCGGCAGCTGGTCAACCGGACACGCGG
ACTATTCTGCAACGAGCGACACATACCGGCGCCCAGGAAACATTTGCTCAAGAACGGTGAGTTTCTATTC
GCAGTCGGCTGATCTGTGTGAAATCTTAATAAAGGGTCCAATTACCAATTTGAAACTCAGTTTGCGGCGT
GGCCTATCCGGGCGAACTTTTGGCCGTGATGGGCAGTTCCGGTGCCGGAAAGACGACCCTGCTGAATGCC
CTTGCCTTTCGATCGCCGCAGGGCATCCAAGTATCGCCATCCGGGATGCGACTGCTCAATGGCCAACCTG
TGGACGCCAAGGAGATGCAGGCCAGGTGCGCCTATGTCCAGCAGGATGACCTCTTTATCGGCTCCCTAAC
GGCCAGGGAACACCTGATTTTCCAGGCCATGGTGCGGATGCCACGACATCTGACCTATCGGCAGCGAGTG
GCCCGCGTGGATCAGGTGATCCAGGAGCTTTCGCTCAGCAAATGTCAGCACACGATCATCGGTGTGCCCG
GCAGGGTGAAAGGTCTGTCCGGCGGAGAAAGGAAGCGTCTGGCATTCGCCTCCGAGGCACTAACCGATCC
GCCGCTTCTGATCTGCGATGAGCCCACCTCCGGACTGGACTCATTTACCGCCCACAGCGTCGTCCAGGTG
CTGAAGAAGCTGTCGCAGAAGGGCAAGACCGTCATCCTGACCATTCATCAGCCGTCTTCCGAGCTGTTTG
AGCTCTTTGACAAGATCCTTCTGATGGCCGAGGGCAGGGTAGCTTTCTTGGGCACTCCCAGCGAAGCCGT
CGACTTCTTTTCCTAGTGAGTTCGATGTGTTTATTAAGGGTATCTAGCATTACATTACATCTCAACTCCT
ATCCAGCGTGGGTGCCCAGTGTCCTACCAACTACAATCCGGCGGACTTTTACGTACAGGTGTTGGCCGTT
GTGCCCGGACGGGAGATCGAGTCCCGTGATCGGATCGCCAAGATATGCGACAATTTTGCTATTAGCAAAG
TAGCCCGGGATATGGAGCAGTTGTTGGCCACCAAAAATTTGGAGAAGCCACTGGAGCAGCCGGAGAATGG
GTACACCTACAAGGCCACCTGGTTCATGCAGTTCCGGGCGGTCCTGTGGCGATCCTGGCTGTCGGTGCTC
AAGGAACCACTCCTCGTAAAAGTGCGACTTATTCAGACAACGGTGAGTGGTTCCAGTGGAAACAAATGAT
ATAACGCTTACAATTCTTGGAAACAAATTCGCTAGATTTTAGTTAGAATTGCCTGATTCCACACCCTTCT
TAGTTTTTTTCAATGAGATGTATAGTTTATAGTTTTGCAGAAAATAAATAAATTTCATTTAACTCGCGAA
CATGTTGAAGATATGAATATTAATGAGATGCGAGTAACATTTTAATTTGCAGATGGTTGCCATCTTGATT
GGCCTCATCTTTTTGGGCCAACAACTCACGCAAGTGGGCGTGATGAATATCAACGGAGCCATCTTCCTCT
TCCTGACCAACATGACCTTTCAAAACGTCTTTGCCACGATAAATGTAAGTCTTGTTTAGAATACATTTGC
ATATTAATAATTTACTAACTTTCTAATGAATCGATTCGATTTAGGTGTTCACCTCAGAGCTGCCAGTTTT
TATGAGGGAGGCCCGAAGTCGACTTTATCGCTGTGACACATACTTTCTGGGCAAAACGATTGCCGAATTA
CCGCTTTTTCTCACAGTGCCACTGGTCTTCACGGCGATTGCCTATCCGATGATCGGACTGCGGGCCGGAG
TGCTGCACTTCTTCAACTGCCTGGCGCTGGTCACTCTGGTGGCCAATGTGTCAACGTCCTTCGGATATCT
AATATCCTGCGCCAGCTCCTCGACCTCGATGGCGCTGTCTGTGGGTCCGCCGGTTATCATACCATTCCTG
CTCTTTGGCGGCTTCTTCTTGAACTCGGGCTCGGTGCCAGTATACCTCAAATGGTTGTCGTACCTCTCAT
GGTTCCGTTACGCCAACGAGGGTCTGCTGATTAACCAATGGGCGGACGTGGAGCCGGGCGAAATTAGCTG
CACATCGTCGAACACCACGTGCCCCAGTTCGGGCAAGGTCATCCTGGAGACGCTTAACTTCTCCGCCGCC
GATCTGCCGCTGGACTACGTGGGTCTGGCCATTCTCATCGTGAGCTTCCGGGTGCTCGCATATCTGGCTC
TAAGACTTCGGGCCCGACGCAAGGAGTAGCCGACATATATCCGAAATAACTGCTTGTTTTTTTTTTTACC
ATTATTACCATCGTGTTTACTGTTTATTGCCCCCTCAAAAAGCTAATGTAATTATATTTGTGCCAATAAA
AACAAGATATGACCTATAGAATACAAGTATTTCCCCTTCGAACATCCCCACAAGTAGACTTTGGATTTGT
CTTCTAACCAAAAGACTTACACACCTGCATACCTTACATCAAAAACTCGTTTATCGCTACATAAAACACC
GGGATATATTTTTTATATACATACTTTTCAAATCGCGCGCCCTCTTCATAATTCACCTCCACCACACCAC
GTTTCGTAGTTGCTCTTTCGCTGTCTCCCACCCGCTCTCCGCAACACATTCACCTTTTGTTCGACGACCT
TGGAGCGACTGTCGTTAGTTCCGCGCGATTCGGTTCGCTCAAATGGTTCCGAGTGGTTCATTTCGTCTCA
ATAGAAATTAGTAATAAATATTTGTATGTACAATTTATTTGCTCCAATATATTTGTATATATTTCCCTCA
CAGCTATATTTATTCTAATTTAATATTATGACTTTTTAAGGTAATTTTTTGTGACCTGTTCGGAGTGATT
AGCGTTACAATTTGAACTGAAAGTGACATCCAGTGTTTGTTCCTTGTGTAGATGCATCTCAAAAAAATGG
TGGGCATAATAGTGTTGTTTATATATATCAAAAATAACAACTATAATAATAAGAATACATTTAATTTAGA
AAATGCTTGGATTTCACTGGAACTAGTTCTCTCTCTCTCTCTCTTATCTATCGCTACTTGGTTGGCGCGC
TCTCGCGCTCTCTTTGTGTGCGTGTGGGCAGTGTGTTTTTTGTTGTTTTGCGCTTTATGTGTTGTATTTT
GTGTGTTTGGCCGAAGTATTTAAAACAAAAGTGCAGCGGAAATAGTTAATAACAAAATATTAGTCGACNN
NNNNNNNNNNNNNNNNNNNNNNNNNNNNNNNNNNNNNNNNNNNNNNNNNNNNNNNNNNNNNNNNNNNNNN
NNNNNNNNNNNNNNNNNNNNNNNNNNNNNNNNNNNNNNNNNNNNNNNNNNNNNNNNNNNNNNNNNNNNNN
NNNNNNNNNNNNNNNNNNNNNNNNNNNNNNNNNNNNNNNNNNNNNNNNNNNNNNNNNNNNNNNNNNNNGA
ATTAGCTTGGCTGCAGGTCGACCTCGAGGGGCCGCCACCGCGGTGGAGCTCCAATTCGCCCTATAGTGAG
TCGTATTACGCGCGCTCACTGGCCGTCGTTTTACAACGTCGTGACTGGGAAAACCCTGGCGTTACCCAAC
TTAATCGCCTTGCAGCACATCCCCCTTTCGCCAGCTGGCGTAATAGCGAAGAGGCCCGCACCGATCGCCC
TTCCCAACAGTTGCGCAGCCTGAATGGCGAATGGAAATTGTAAGCGTTAATATTTTGTTAAAATTCGCGT
TAAATTTTTGTTAAATCAGCTCATTTTTTAACCAATAGGCCGAAATCGGCAAAATCCCTTATAAATCAAA
AGAATAGACCGAGATAGGGT
[37 nt withheld, positions 6531-6567]
AAAGAACGTGGACTCCAACGTCAAAGG
[49 nt withheld, positions 6595-6643]
T
[91 nt withheld, positions 6645-6735]
G
[124 nt withheld, positions 6737-6860]
CAGGTGGCACTTTTCGGGGAAATGTGCGCGGAACCCCTATTTGTTTATTTTTCTAAATACATTCAAATAT
GTATCCGCTCATGAGACAATAACCCTGATAAATGCTTCAATAATATTGAAAAAGGAAGAGTATGAGTATT
CAACATTTCCGTGTCGCCCTTATTCCCTTTTTTGCGGCATTTTGCCTTCCTGTTTTTGCTCACCCAGAAA
CGCTGGTGAAAGTAAAAGATGCTGAAGATCAGTTGGGTGCACGAGTGGGTTACATCGAACTGGATCTCAA
CAGCGGTAAGATCCTTGAGAGTTTTCGCCCCGAAGAACGTTTTCCAATGATGAGCACTTTTAAAGTTCTG
CTATGTGGCGCGGTATTATCCCGTATTGACGCCGGGCAAGAGCAACTCGGTCGCCGCATACACTATTCTC
AGAATGACTTGGTTGAGTACTCACCAGTCACAGAAAAGCATCTTACGGATGGCATGACAGTAAGAGAATT
ATGCAGTGCTGCCATAACCATGAGTGATAACACTGCGGCCAACTTACTTCTGACAACGATCGGAGGACCG
AAGGAGCTAACCGCTTTTTTGCACAACATGGGGGATCATGTAACTCGCCTTGATCGTTGGGAACCGGAGC
TGAATGAAGCCATACCAAACGACGAGCGTGACACCACGATGCCTGTAGCAATGGCAACAACGTTGCGCAA
ACTATTAACTGGCGAACTACTTACTCTAGCTTCCCGGCAACAATTAATAGACTGGATGGAGGCGGATAAA
GTTGCAGGACCACTTCTGCGCTCGGCCCTTCCGGCTGGCTGGTTTATTGCTGATAAATCTGGAGCCGGTG
AGCGTGGGTCTCGCGGTATCATTGCAGCACTGGGGCCAGATGGTAAGCCCTCCCGTATCGTAGTTATCTA
CACGACGGGGAGTCAGGCAACTATGGATGAACGAAATAGACAGATCGCTGAGATAGGTGCCTCACTGATT
AAGCATTGGTAACTGTCAGACCAAGTTTACTCATATATACTTTAGATTGATTTAAAACTTCATTTTTAAT
TTAAAAGGATCTAGGTGAAGATCCTTTTTGATAATCTCATGACCAAAATCCCTTAACGTGAGTTTTCGTT
CCACTGAGCGTCAGACCCCGTAGAAAAGATCAAAGGATCTTCTTGAGATCCTTTTTTTCTGCGCGTAATC
TGCTGCTTGCAAACAAAAAAACCACCGCTACCAGCGGTGGTTTGTTTGCCGGATCAAGAGCTACCAACTC
TTTTTCCGAAGGTAACTGGCTTCAGCAGAGCGCAGATACCAAATACTGTCCTTCTAGTGTAGCCGTAGTT
AGGCCACCACTTCAAGAACTCTGTAGCACCGCCTACATACCTCGCTCTGCTAATCCTGTTACCAGTGGCT
GCTGCCAGTGGCGATAAGTCGTGTCTTACCGGGTTGGACTCAAGACGATAGTTACCGGATAAGGCGCAGC
GGTCGGGCTGAACGGGGGGTTCGTGCACACAGCCCAGCTTGGAGCGAACGACCTACACCGAACTGAGATA
CCTACAGCGTGAGCTATGAGAAAGCGCCACGCTTCCCGAAGGGAGAAAGGCGGACAGGTATCCGGTAAGC
GGCAGGGTCGGAACAGGAGAGCGCACGAGGGAGCTTCCAGGGGGAAACGCCTGGTATCTTTATAGTCCTG
TCGGGTTTCGCCACCTCTGACTTGAGCGTCGATTTTTGTGATGCTCGTCAGGGGGGCGGAGCCTATGGAA
AAACGCCAGCAACGCGGCCTTTTTACGGTTCCTGGCCTTTTGCTGGCCTTTTGCTCACATGTTCTTTCCT
GCGTTATCCCCTGATTCTGTGGATAACCGTATTACCGCCTTTGAGTGAGCTGATACCGCTCGCCGCAGCC
GAACGACCGAGCGCAGCGAGTCAGTGAGCGAGGAAGCGGAAGAGCGCCCAATACGCAAACCGCCTCTCCC
CGCGCGTTGGCCGATTCATTAATGCAGCTGGCACGACAGGTTTCCCGACTGGAAAGCGGGCAGTGAGCGC
AACGCAATTAATGTGAGTTAGCTCACTCATTAGGCACCCCAGGCTTTACACTTTATGCTTCCGGCTCGTA
TGTTGTGTGGAATTGTGAGCGGATAACAATTTCACACAGGAAACAGCTATGACCATGATTACGCCAAGCG
CGCAATTAACCCTCACTAAAGGGAACAAAAGCTGGGTACCCGCCCGGGATCAGATCCGCGGCCGGCCGCG
CATAGGCCACTAGTGGATCTGGATCCTCTAGCTAGAGCTTTGCGTACTCGCAAATTATTAAAAATAAAAC
TTTAAAAATAATTTCGTCTAATTAATATTATGAGTTAATTCAAACCCCACGGACATGCTAAGGGTTAATC
AACAATCATATCGCTGTCTCACTCAGACTCAATACGACACTCAGAATACTATTCCTTTCACTCGCACTTA
TTGCAAGCATACGTTAAGTGGATGTCTCTTGCCGACGGGACCACCTTATGTTATTTCATCATGGTCTGGC
CATTCTCATCGTGAGCTTCCGGGTGCTCGCATATCTGGCTCTAAGACTTCGGGCCCGACGCAAGGAGTAG
CCGACATATATCCGAAATAACTGCTTGTTTTTTTTTTTACCATTATTACCATCGTGTTTACTGTTTATTG
CCCCCTCAAAAAGCTAATGTAATTATATTTGTGCCAATAAAAACAAGATATGACCTATAGAATACAAGTA
TTTCCCCTTCGAACATCCCCACAAGTAGACTTTGGATTTGTCTTCTAACCAAAAGACTTACACACCTGCA
TACCTTACATCAAAAACTCGTTTATCGCTACATAAAACACCGGGATATATTTTTTATATACATACTTTTC
AAATCGCGCGCCCTCTTCATAATTCACCTCCACCACACCACGTTTCGTAGTTGCTCTTTCGCTGTCTCCC
ACCCGCTCTCCGCAACACATTCACCTTTTGTTCGACGACCTTGGAGCGACTGTCGTTAGTTCCGCGCGAT
TCGGTGCGGTATTTCACACCGCATATGGTGCACTCTCAGTACAATCTGCTCTGATGCCGCATAGTTAAGC
CAGCCCCGACACCCGCCAACACCCGCTGACGCGCCCTGACGGGCTTGTCTGCTCCCGGCATCCGCTTACA
GACAAGCTGTGACCGTCTCCGGGAGCTGCATGTGTCAGAGGTTTTCACCGTCATCACCGAAACGCGCGAG
ACGAAAGGGCCTCGTGATACGCCTATTTTTATAGGTTAATGTCATGATAATAATGGTTTCTTAGACGTCA
GGTGGCACTTTTCGGGGAAATGTGCGCGGAACCCCTATTTGTTTATTTTTCTAAATACATTCAAATATGT
ATCCGCTCATGAGACAATAACCCTGATAAATGCTTCAATAATATTGAAAAAGGAAGAGTATGAGTATTCA
ACATTTCCGTGTCGCCCTTATTCCCTTTTTTGCGGCATTTTGCCTTCCTGTTTTTGCTCACCCAGAAACG
CTGGTGAAAGTAAAAGATGCTGAAGATCAGTTGGGTGCACGAGTGGGTTACATCGAACTGGATCTCAACA
GCGGTAAGATCCTTGAGAGTTTTCGCCCCGAAGAACGTTTTCCAATGATGAGCACTTTTAAAGTTCTGCT
ATGTGGCGCGGTATTATCCCGTGTTGACGCCGGGCAAGAGCAACTCGGTCGCCGCATACACTATTCTCAG
AATGACTTGGTTGAGTACTCACCAGTCACAGAAAAGCATCTTACGGATGGCATGACAGTAAGAGAATTAT
GCAGTGCTGCCATAACCATGAGTGATAACACTGCGGCCAACTTACTTCTGACAACGATCGGAGGACCGAA
GGAGCTAACCGCTTTTTTGCACAACATGGGGGATCATGTAACTCGCCTTGATCGTTGGGAACCGGAGCTG
AATGAAGCCATACCAAACGACGAGCGTGACACCACGATGCCTGTAGCAATGGCAACAACGTTGCGCAAAC
TATTAACTGGCGAACTACTTACTCTAGCTTCCCGGCAACAATTAATAGACTGGATGGAGGCGGATAAAGT
TGCAGGACCACTTCTGCGCTCGGCCCTTCCGGCTGGCTGGTTTATTGCTGATAAATCTGGAGCCGGTGAG
CGTGGGTCTCGCGGTATCATTGCAGCACTGGGGCCAGATGGTAAGCCCTCCCGTATCGTAGTTATCTACA
CGACGGGGAGTCAGGCAACTATGGATGAACGAAATAGACAGATCGCTGAGATAGGTGCCTCACTGATTAA
GCATTGGTAACTGTCAGACCAAGTTTACTCATATATACTTTAGATTGATTTAAAACTTCATTTTTAATTT
AAAAGGATCTAGGTGAAGATCCTTTTTGATAATCTCATGACCAAAATCCCTTAACGTGAGTTTTCGTTCC
ACTGAGCGTCAGACCCCGTAGAAAAGATCAAAGGATCTTCTTGAGATCCTTTTTTTCTGCGCGTAATCTG
CTGCTTGCAAACAAAAAAACCACCGCTACCAGCGGTGGTTTGTTTGCCGGATCAAGAGCTACCAACTCTT
TTTCCGAAGGTAACTGGCTTCAGCAGAGCGCAGATACCAAATACTGTCCTTCTAGTGTAGCCGTAGTTAG
GCCACCACTTCAAGAACTCTGTAGCACCGCCTACATACCTCGCTCTGCTAATCCTGTTACCAGTGGCTGC
TGCCAGTGGCGATAAGTCGTGTCTTACCGGGTTGGACTCAAGACGATAGTTACCGGATAAGGCGCAGCGG
TCGGGCTGAACGGGGGGTTCGTGCACACAGCCCAGCTTGGAGCGAACGACCTACACCGAACTGAGATACC
TACAGCGTGAGCATTGAGAAAGCGCCACGCTTCCCGAAGGGAGAAAGGCGGACAGGTATCCGGTAAGCGG
CAGGGTCGGAACAGGAGAGCGCACGAGGGAGCTTCCAGGGGGAAACGCCTGGTATCTTTATAGTCCTGTC
GGGTTTCGCCACCTCTGACTTGAGCGTCGATTTTTGTGATGCTCGTCAGGGGGGCGGAGCCTATGGAAAA
ACGCCTTCTTCTTGAACTCGGGCTCGGTGCCAGTATACCTCAAATGGTTGTCGTACCTCTCATGGTTCCG
TTACGCCAACGAGGGTCTGCTGATTAACCAATGGGCGGACGTGGAGCCGGGCGAAATTAGCTGCACATCG
TCGAACACCACGTGCCCCAGTTCGGGCAAGGTCATCCTGGAGACGCTTAACTTCTCCGCCGCCGATCTGC
CGCTGGACTACGTGGGTCTGGCC
Features (pLannotate 1.2.2; 23 found; start..end, strand, type, name):
      1..140     +  misc_feature   P element 5' end (fragment): No description available
   1477..1529    -  misc_feature   MCS (fragment): pBluescript multiple cloning site
   1917..5766    +  gene           mini-white (fragment): white; This modified version of the white gene lacks part of the first intron.
   6190..6211    -  misc_feature   MCS (fragment): pBluescript multiple cloning site
   6220..6238    -  promoter       T7 promoter: promoter for bacteriophage T7 RNA polymerase
   6246..6401    +  CDS            lacZα (fragment): LacZα fragment of β-galactosidase; lacZ fragment
   6432..6860    -  rep_origin     f1 ori (sequence partly withheld): f1 bacteriophage origin of replication; arrow indicates direction of (+) strand synthesis
   6887..6991    +  promoter       AmpR promoter: bla
   6992..7852    +  CDS            AmpR: β-lactamase; bla; confers resistance to ampicillin, carbenicillin, and related antibiotics
   8023..8611    +  rep_origin     ori: high-copy-number ColE1/pMB1/pBR322/pUC origin of replication
   8794..8886    +  CDS            lacI (fragment): lac repressor; lacI; The lac repressor binds to the lac operator to inhibit transcription in E. coli. This inhibition can be relieved by adding lactose or isopropyl-β-D-thiogalactopyranoside (IPTG).
   8899..8920    +  protein_bind   CAP binding site: CAP binding activates transcription in the presence of cAMP. E. coli catabolite activator protein
   8935..8965    +  promoter       lac promoter: promoter for the E. coli lac operon
   8969..8991    +  protein_bind   lac operator (fragment): The lac repressor binds to the lac operator to inhibit transcription in E. coli. This inhibition can be relieved by adding lactose or isopropyl-β-D-thiogalactopyranoside (IPTG). lac repressor encoded by lacI
   9034..9052    +  promoter       T3 promoter: promoter for bacteriophage T3 RNA polymerase
   9141..9373    +  misc_feature   P element 3' end: P element 3' end
   9373..9875    +  gene           mini-white (fragment): white; This modified version of the white gene lacks part of the first intron.
   9874..9943    -  misc_feature   bom (fragment): basis of mobility region from pBR322
  10045..10080   -  CDS            rop (fragment): Rop protein, which maintains plasmids at low copy number; rop
  10175..10279   +  promoter       AmpR promoter: bla
  10280..11140   +  CDS            AmpR: β-lactamase; bla; confers resistance to ampicillin, carbenicillin, and related antibiotics
  11311..11899   +  rep_origin     ori: high-copy-number ColE1/pMB1/pBR322/pUC origin of replication
  11905..12133   +  CDS            mini-white (fragment): Drosophila white gene eye color pigment; white; This is a modified version of the white gene lacking part of the first intron.
