[The description below was written by a language model from this plasmid's Addgene catalogue record and pLannotate feature annotations shown in this document.]
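Description:
pQF2WB is a P-element-based enhancer trap vector for Drosophila, built on the pGAWB backbone by substituting the Q-system transcriptional activator QF2 for the GAL4 of the parent design. The insert is a synthetic 1,053 bp QF2 coding sequence. The automated feature table does not annotate it, nor any promoter or terminator associated with it. The unannotated stretch between the P element 5' end fragment and the first polylinker fragment is a plausible location, but the record does not confirm this. In an enhancer trap of this type, the activator gene depends on genomic regulatory elements near the insertion site. Each independent insertion can therefore express QF2 in a pattern reflecting local enhancers, and that pattern is read out with QUAS-driven reporters or effectors.

The 12.1 kb sequence carries P element 5' and 3' end sequences, which allow transposase-mediated integration into the fly germline. It also carries a mini-white gene that serves as the w+ eye-colour marker for identifying transformants. Between the P ends, following mini-white, sits a pBluescript-derived segment with a ColE1/pUC origin, ampicillin resistance, an f1 origin, lac promoter/operator and lacZα fragments, and T3 and T7 promoters. In pGAWB-type vectors such an internal bacterial replicon permits plasmid rescue of genomic DNA flanking an insertion. A second ampicillin resistance gene and ColE1-type origin, alongside pBR322 bom and rop remnants, lie outside the P ends and belong to the carrier backbone. Propagation in E. coli is under ampicillin selection.

The construct belongs to an improved Q-system reagent set and is intended for generating new QF2 driver lines.
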