Addgene plasmid #61312: pQF2WB
Purpose: Enhancer trap version of QF2, analogous to pGAWB
Depositing lab: Christopher Potter. Depositing organization: Johns Hopkins University and School of Medicine. Publication: Improved and expanded Q-system reagents for genetic manipulations. Riabinina O, Luginbuhl D, Marr E, Liu S, Wu MN, Luo L, Potter CJ. Nat Methods. 2015 Jan 12. doi: 10.1038/nmeth.3250. PubMed 25581800.
Backbone
  Vector backbone: pGAWB
  Vector type: Insect Expression
  Selectable markers: w+ in Drosophila
Growth in bacteria
  Bacterial resistance: Ampicillin, 100 μg/mL
  Growth temperature: 37°C
  Growth strain: DH5alpha
  Copy number: Unknown
Gene/Insert
  Gene/Insert name: QF2
  Species: Synthetic
  Insert size (bp): 1053
Terms and licenses: Academic/Nonprofit Terms; Industry Terms: Not Available to Industry
Depositor comments: Please see this additional reference https://www.ncbi.nlm.nih.gov/pubmed/20434990 for more information on the Q-system.
How to cite: pQF2WB was a gift from Christopher Potter (Addgene plasmid # 61312 ; http://n2t.net/addgene:61312 ; RRID:Addgene_61312)
