>Addgene plasmid #61312 | pQF2WB | addgene partial sequence | sequence record 102177 | pXN-FBLWLF-5 5'-CAGTGCACGTTTGCTTGTTGA-3'
AACATTAACCCTTACGTGCGGCCGCCAACATGCCACCCAAGCGCAAAACGCTTAACGCTGCGGCTGAGGC
TAACGCTCATGCCGACGGACACGCCGACGGAAACGCCGACGGACACGTGGCCAATACGGCCGCGTCCTCG
AATAATGCGAGGTTCGCTGATCTCACTAACATCGATACTCCGGGTCTGGGACCCACAACTACGACCCTGC
TCGTGGAACCAGCACGCTCAAAGCGTCAACGAGTGTCCCGCGCATGCGACCAGTGCCGTGCAGCCCGAGA
GAAATGCGACGGAATACAGCCTGCGTGTTTCCCGTGCGTTTCCCAGGGAAGGTCCTGCACTTATCAGGCT
TCGCCGAAAAAGAGGGGAGTTCAAACCGGTTATATTCGTACGCTGGAGCTCGCCCTCGCCTGGATGTTTG
AAAATGTCGCGCGTTCCGAAGATGCCTTGCATAACCTCCTCGTCCGTGACGCCGGACAAGGATCAGCTCT
GCTCGTTGGTAAAGATTCGCCGGCTGCCGAGCGACTCCATGCCCGTTGGGCTACTAGCCGTGTCAATAAG
AGCATTACCCGCCTCCTCCGTCAGTTGGAGCTCCCTCCTACCGCCACGGCTACGGCCTCGATAATGCCGC
ACGTGATGGAGCAGCCTCTCAGTACCAGCATTAACCCCGTCAACGACCGCTTCAACGGTATTCCCAACCC
CACTCCGTATAACTCCGA
