>Addgene plasmid #61312 | pQF2WB | addgene partial sequence | sequence record 102270 | hsp70REV-SEQ 5'-GCAAACTCACTCCCTGACA-3'
TATATTCTATTTATTAACCAAGTAGCTAATATAGCTAAAATCAATTTGTTGCTAACTTAAAACTAACATA
ATTATGTATTAGTTATTTACATTCTTTTGGTTGGTTACAACCAAATAAATAATATCACTTTTAAAAACTT
AAGCCAGGAACTGAATAATTTTCTATTTGGCTTTAGTCGACGGTATCGATAGACGTCATCACTGTTCGTA
TGTATTAATGTCGGAGAAGTTACATCCAGGAACGAATCCCAGATTGGTCATAAACTGTGGGTCGACATCC
ACAGCGTCCGTGTATTCAATGCTAGCCAAATCGTCAACCATGGCATCGTAATCAACGGTCGAGTAACCAA
AGTTCGCCATTGGAACCAGATTCGAGTGGTACGGCGGGTGATTGGTCGTGCTGTCAACATACGGAGGAGG
CGGTCGGGGGGGGGCGCCACCGGGAGCGAGAGCGACGGAAGCTTCATTAAGGTGCGTAGCCGGTGGCGGG
TAAGTAGAGAGGATACCATGTGTATTTACGCTTCCATAATCGTTGGTCTGAGTGATAGCATCGAGAGCTG
CATCGGAGTTATACGGAGTGGGGTTGGGAATACCGTTGAAGCGGTCGTTGACGGGGTTAATGCTGGTACT
GAGAGGCTGCTCCATCACGTGCGGCATTATCGAGGCCGTAGCCGTGGCGGTAGGAGGGAGCTCCAACTGA
CGGAGGAGGCGGGTAATGCTCTTATTGACACGGCTAGTAGCCCAACGGGCATGGAGTCGCTCGGCAGCCG
GCGAATCTTTACCAACGAGCAGAGCTGATCCTTGTCCGGCGTC
